Addgene plasmid #148524: pT7-EGFP-C1-HseIF4G_615-654-Y619AL624AL625A_AD
Purpose: Mammalian Expression of HseIF4G1_615-654-Y619AL624AL625A
Depositing lab: Elisa Izaurralde. Depositing organization: Max Planck Institute for Developmental Biology. Publication: The Structures of eIF4E-eIF4G Complexes Reveal an Extended Interface to Regulate Translation Initiation. Gruner S, Peter D, Weber R, Wohlbold L, Chung MY, Weichenrieder O, Valkov E, Igreja C, Izaurralde E. Mol Cell. 2016 Nov 3;64(3):467-479. doi: 10.1016/j.molcel.2016.09.020. Epub 2016 Oct 20. PubMed 27773676.
Backbone
  Vector backbone: Unknown
  Vector type: Mammalian Expression
Growth in bacteria
  Bacterial resistance: Kanamycin, 50 μg/mL
  Growth temperature: 37°C
  Growth strain: DH5alpha
  Copy number: High Copy
Gene/Insert
  Gene/Insert name: HseIF4G1_615-654-Y619AL624AL625A
  Species: H. sapiens (human)
  Entrez Gene: EIF4G1 (a.k.a. EIF-4G1, EIF4F, EIF4G, EIF4GI, P220, PARK18)
  Cloning method: Unknown
Terms and licenses: Academic/Nonprofit Terms; Industry Terms: Not Available to Industry
Depositor comments: sequence of variation 6 given by NCBI: NM_001194946.1; or Isoform9 from Uniprot.: Q04637-9 Plasmids from this collection were made available to the research community and donated after the lab closed. Please note that the sequence provided by the depositing laboratory may be theoretical/predicted or based on Sanger sequencing results. There may be discrepancies between sequencing results obtained by Addgene and the depositor sequence. If an Addgene verified sequence is not available, please contact before placing your order to request that our lab fully sequence the plasmid.
How to cite: pT7-EGFP-C1-HseIF4G_615-654-Y619AL624AL625A_AD was a gift from Elisa Izaurralde (Addgene plasmid # 148524 ; http://n2t.net/addgene:148524 ; RRID:Addgene_148524)
