[The description below was written by a language model from this plasmid's Addgene catalogue record and pLannotate feature annotations shown in this document.]
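Description:
pT7-EGFP-C1-HseIF4G_615-654-Y619AL624AL625A_AD is a 4,867-nt mammalian expression plasmid that produces a short fragment of human eIF4G1 (residues 615–654, numbered according to the isoform the depositor specifies) fused to EGFP. The catalogue lists the backbone as unknown, but the name and feature layout are consistent with an EGFP-C1-type vector modified to carry a T7 promoter. The CMV immediate-early enhancer and promoter drive transcription in mammalian cells. A bacteriophage T7 promoter sits just upstream of the EGFP coding sequence, which would also permit T7 polymerase-driven transcription. The remnant of the multiple cloning site lies immediately after EGFP, and the unannotated stretch between it and the SV40 poly(A) signal presumably holds the eIF4G1 insert, placing EGFP at the N-terminus of the fusion. The insert itself is not annotated in the feature table. Several small fragment hits (HIV-1 LTR, SV40 large T antigen, ble, bGH poly(A)) are probably annotation artefacts of flanking backbone sequence rather than functional elements.

The plasmid is propagated at high copy from a ColE1/pUC-type origin and also carries an f1 origin. A single NeoR/KanR gene is preceded by both a bacterial promoter and the SV40 early promoter and ends with the HSV TK poly(A) signal. It gives kanamycin selection in bacteria and can support G418 selection in mammalian cells.

The fragment carries three alanine substitutions, Y619A, L624A and L625A. Given the associated structural study of eIF4E–eIF4G complexes, these presumably target the eIF4E-binding region of eIF4G1, although the record does not state this. The construct would therefore plausibly serve as a binding-deficient mutant alongside wild-type fragments in interaction assays in human cells. The depositor notes that the supplied sequence may be theoretical rather than fully verified.
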