Features (pLannotate 1.2.2; 16 found; start..end, strand, type, name):
     61..364     +  enhancer       CMV enhancer: human cytomegalovirus immediate early enhancer
    365..568     +  promoter       CMV promoter: human cytomegalovirus (CMV) immediate early promoter
    564..597     +  LTR            5' LTR (truncated) (fragment): truncated 5' long terminal repeat (LTR) from HIV-1
    613..631     +  promoter       T7 promoter: promoter for bacteriophage T7 RNA polymerase
    665..1381    +  CDS            EGFP: EGFP is a basic (constitutively fluorescent) green fluorescent protein published in 1996, derived from Aequorea victoria. It is reported to be a rapidly-maturing weak dimer with moderate acid sensitivity.
   1382..1402    +  misc_feature   MCS (fragment): multiple cloning site
   1548..1632    +  CDS            large T antigen (fragment): large T antigen from SV40 (simian virus 40)
   1655..1776    +  polyA_signal   SV40 poly(A) signal: SV40 polyadenylation signal
   1810..2238    -  rep_origin     f1 ori (sequence partly withheld): f1 bacteriophage origin of replication; arrow indicates direction of (+) strand synthesis
   2265..2369    +  promoter       AmpR promoter: bla
   2371..2728    +  promoter       SV40 promoter: SV40 enhancer and early promoter
   2763..3557    +  CDS            NeoR/KanR: aminoglycoside phosphotransferase from Tn5; aph(3')-II (or nptII); confers resistance to neomycin, kanamycin, and G418 (Geneticin®)
   3578..3730    +  CDS            ble (fragment): BLE_KLEPN - Experimental evidence at protein level: Swiss-Prot protein existence level 1. Binding protein with a strong affinity to the bleomycin family of antibiotics. Binds to CL990; an antimitotic-antibiotic compound. From Klebsiella pneumoniae.
   3789..3836    +  polyA_signal   HSV TK poly(A) signal: herpes simplex virus thymidine kinase polyadenylation signal (Cole and Stacy, 1985)
   3927..3943    -  polyA_signal   bGH poly(A) signal (fragment): bovine growth hormone polyadenylation signal
   4165..4753    +  rep_origin     ori: high-copy-number ColE1/pMB1/pBR322/pUC origin of replication
>Addgene plasmid #148524 | pT7-EGFP-C1-HseIF4G_615-654-Y619AL624AL625A_AD | depositor full sequence | sequence record 290972 | Full Sequence
TAGTTATTAATAGTAATCAATTACGGGGTCATTAGTTCATAGCCCATATATGGAGTTCCGCGTTACATAA
CTTACGGTAAATGGCCCGCCTGGCTGACCGCCCAACGACCCCCGCCCATTGACGTCAATAATGACGTATG
TTCCCATAGTAACGCCAATAGGGACTTTCCATTGACGTCAATGGGTGGAGTATTTACGGTAAACTGCCCA
CTTGGCAGTACATCAAGTGTATCATATGCCAAGTACGCCCCCTATTGACGTCAATGACGGTAAATGGCCC
GCCTGGCATTATGCCCAGTACATGACCTTATGGGACTTTCCTACTTGGCAGTACATCTACGTATTAGTCA
TCGCTATTACCATGGTGATGCGGTTTTGGCAGTACATCAATGGGCGTGGATAGCGGTTTGACTCACGGGG
ATTTCCAAGTCTCCACCCCATTGACGTCAATGGGAGTTTGTTTTGGCACCAAAATCAACGGGACTTTCCA
AAATGTCGTAACAACTCCGCCCCATTGACGCAAATGGGCGGTAGGCGTGTACGGTGGGAGGTCTATATAA
GCAGAGCTCTCTGGCTAACTAGAGAACCCACTGCTTACTGGCTTATCGAAATTAATACGACTCACTATAG
GGAGACCCAAGCTCTAGCGCTACCGGTCGCCACCATGGTGAGCAAGGGCGAGGAGCTGTTCACCGGGGTG
GTGCCCATCCTGGTCGAGCTGGACGGCGACGTAAACGGCCACAAGTTCAGCGTGTCCGGCGAGGGCGAGG
GCGATGCCACCTACGGCAAGCTGACCCTGAAGTTCATCTGCACCACCGGCAAGCTGCCCGTGCCCTGGCC
CACCCTCGTGACCACCCTGACCTACGGCGTGCAGTGCTTCAGCCGCTACCCCGACCACATGAAGCAGCAC
GACTTCTTCAAGTCCGCCATGCCCGAAGGCTACGTCCAGGAGCGCACCATCTTCTTCAAGGACGACGGCA
ACTACAAGACCCGCGCCGAGGTGAAGTTCGAGGGCGACACCCTGGTGAACCGCATCGAGCTGAAGGGCAT
CGACTTCAAGGAGGACGGCAACATCCTGGGGCACAAGCTGGAGTACAACTACAACAGCCACAACGTCTAT
ATCATGGCCGACAAGCAGAAGAACGGCATCAAGGTGAACTTCAAGATCCGCCACAACATCGAGGACGGCA
GCGTGCAGCTCGCCGACCACTACCAGCAGAACACCCCCATCGGCGACGGCCCCGTGCTGCTGCCCGACAA
CCACTACCTGAGCACCCAGTCCGCCCTGAGCAAAGACCCCAACGAGAAGCGCGATCACATGGTCCTGCTG
GAGTTCGTGACCGCCGCCGGGATCACTCTCGGCATGGACGAGCTGTACAAGTCCGGACTCAGATCTCGAG
CTGAGAAAAAACGTGCGGACCGTGAGTTCGCGGCCGGTTTTCAGTTCATCTTTGCCAGTATGCAGAAGCC
AGAGGGATTGCCACATATCAGTGACGTGGTGCTGGACAAGGCCAATAAAACATGAGGATCCACCGGATCT
AGATAACTGATCATAATCAGCCATACCACATTTGTAGAGGTTTTACTTGCTTTAAAAAACCTCCCACACC
TCCCCCTGAACCTGAAACATAAAATGAATGCAATTGTTGTTGTTAACTTGTTTATTGCAGCTTATAATGG
TTACAAATAAAGCAATAGCATCACAAATTTCACAAATAAAGCATTTTTTTCACTGCATTCTAGTTGTGGT
TTGTCCAAACTCATCAATGTATCTTAACGCGTAAATTGTAAGCGTTAATATTTTGTTAAAATTCGCGTTA
AATTTTTGTTAAATCAGCTCATTTTTTAACCAATAGGCCGAAATCGGCAAAATCCCTTATAAATCAAAAG
AATAGACCGAGATAGGGT
[37 nt withheld, positions 1909-1945]
AAAGAACGTGGACTCCAACGTCAAAGG
[49 nt withheld, positions 1973-2021]
T
[91 nt withheld, positions 2023-2113]
G
[124 nt withheld, positions 2115-2238]
CAGGTGGCACTTTTCGGGGAAATGTGCGCGGAACCCCTATTTGTTTATTTTTCTAAATACATTCAAATAT
GTATCCGCTCATGAGACAATAACCCTGATAAATGCTTCAATAATATTGAAAAAGGAAGAGTCCTGAGGCG
GAAAGAACCAGCTGTGGAATGTGTGTCAGTTAGGGTGTGGAAAGTCCCCAGGCTCCCCAGCAGGCAGAAG
TATGCAAAGCATGCATCTCAATTAGTCAGCAACCAGGTGTGGAAAGTCCCCAGGCTCCCCAGCAGGCAGA
AGTATGCAAAGCATGCATCTCAATTAGTCAGCAACCATAGTCCCGCCCCTAACTCCGCCCATCCCGCCCC
TAACTCCGCCCAGTTCCGCCCATTCTCCGCCCCATGGCTGACTAATTTTTTTTATTTATGCAGAGGCCGA
GGCCGCCTCGGCCTCTGAGCTATTCCAGAAGTAGTGAGGAGGCTTTTTTGGAGGCCTAGGCTTTTGCAAA
GATCGATCAAGAGACAGGATGAGGATCGTTTCGCATGATTGAACAAGATGGATTGCACGCAGGTTCTCCG
GCCGCTTGGGTGGAGAGGCTATTCGGCTATGACTGGGCACAACAGACAATCGGCTGCTCTGATGCCGCCG
TGTTCCGGCTGTCAGCGCAGGGGCGCCCGGTTCTTTTTGTCAAGACCGACCTGTCCGGTGCCCTGAATGA
ACTGCAAGACGAGGCAGCGCGGCTATCGTGGCTGGCCACGACGGGCGTTCCTTGCGCAGCTGTGCTCGAC
GTTGTCACTGAAGCGGGAAGGGACTGGCTGCTATTGGGCGAAGTGCCGGGGCAGGATCTCCTGTCATCTC
ACCTTGCTCCTGCCGAGAAAGTATCCATCATGGCTGATGCAATGCGGCGGCTGCATACGCTTGATCCGGC
TACCTGCCCATTCGACCACCAAGCGAAACATCGCATCGAGCGAGCACGTACTCGGATGGAAGCCGGTCTT
GTCGATCAGGATGATCTGGACGAAGAGCATCAGGGGCTCGCGCCAGCCGAACTGTTCGCCAGGCTCAAGG
CGAGCATGCCCGACGGCGAGGATCTCGTCGTGACCCATGGCGATGCCTGCTTGCCGAATATCATGGTGGA
AAATGGCCGCTTTTCTGGATTCATCGACTGTGGCCGGCTGGGTGTGGCGGACCGCTATCAGGACATAGCG
TTGGCTACCCGTGATATTGCTGAAGAGCTTGGCGGCGAATGGGCTGACCGCTTCCTCGTGCTTTACGGTA
TCGCCGCTCCCGATTCGCAGCGCATCGCCTTCTATCGCCTTCTTGACGAGTTCTTCTGAGCGGGACTCTG
GGGTTCGAAATGACCGACCAAGCGACGCCCAACCTGCCATCACGAGATTTCGATTCCACCGCCGCCTTCT
ATGAAAGGTTGGGCTTCGGAATCGTTTTCCGGGACGCCGGCTGGATGATCCTCCAGCGCGGGGATCTCAT
GCTGGAGTTCTTCGCCCACCCTAGGGGGAGGCTAACTGAAACACGGAAGGAGACAATACCGGAAGGAACC
CGCGCTATGACGGCAATAAAAAGACAGAATAAAACGCACGGTGTTGGGTCGTTTGTTCATAAACGCGGGG
TTCGGTCCCAGGGCTGGCACTCTGTCGATACCCCACCGAGACCCCATTGGGGCCAATACGCCCGCGTTTC
TTCCTTTTCCCCACCCCACCCCCCAAGTTCGGGTGAAGGCCCAGGGCTCGCAGCCAACGTCGGGGCGGCA
GGCCCTGCCATAGCCTCAGGTTACTCATATATACTTTAGATTGATTTAAAACTTCATTTTTAATTTAAAA
GGATCTAGGTGAAGATCCTTTTTGATAATCTCATGACCAAAATCCCTTAACGTGAGTTTTCGTTCCACTG
AGCGTCAGACCCCGTAGAAAAGATCAAAGGATCTTCTTGAGATCCTTTTTTTCTGCGCGTAATCTGCTGC
TTGCAAACAAAAAAACCACCGCTACCAGCGGTGGTTTGTTTGCCGGATCAAGAGCTACCAACTCTTTTTC
CGAAGGTAACTGGCTTCAGCAGAGCGCAGATACCAAATACTGTCCTTCTAGTGTAGCCGTAGTTAGGCCA
CCACTTCAAGAACTCTGTAGCACCGCCTACATACCTCGCTCTGCTAATCCTGTTACCAGTGGCTGCTGCC
AGTGGCGATAAGTCGTGTCTTACCGGGTTGGACTCAAGACGATAGTTACCGGATAAGGCGCAGCGGTCGG
GCTGAACGGGGGGTTCGTGCACACAGCCCAGCTTGGAGCGAACGACCTACACCGAACTGAGATACCTACA
GCGTGAGCTATGAGAAAGCGCCACGCTTCCCGAAGGGAGAAAGGCGGACAGGTATCCGGTAAGCGGCAGG
GTCGGAACAGGAGAGCGCACGAGGGAGCTTCCAGGGGGAAACGCCTGGTATCTTTATAGTCCTGTCGGGT
TTCGCCACCTCTGACTTGAGCGTCGATTTTTGTGATGCTCGTCAGGGGGGCGGAGCCTATGGAAAAACGC
CAGCAACGCGGCCTTTTTACGGTTCCTGGCCTTTTGCTGGCCTTTTGCTCACATGTTCTTTCCTGCGTTA
TCCCCTGATTCTGTGGATAACCGTATTACCGCCATGCAT
